>Addgene plasmid #121727 | JZ901: pMVP (L5-L4) EF1a promoter | addgene full sequence | sequence record 237133 | Addgene NGS Result
CTTTCCTGCGTTATCCCCTGATTCTGTGGATAACCGTATTACCGCCTTTGAGTGAGCTGATACCGCTCGC
CGCAGCCGAACGACCGAGCGCAGCGAGTCAGTGAGCGAGGAAGCGGAAGAGCGCCCAATACGCAAACCGC
CTCTCCCCGCGCGTTGGCCGATTCATTAATGCAGCTGGCACGACAGGTTTCCCGACTGGAAAGCGGGCAG
TGAGCGCAACGCAATTAATACGCGTACCGCTAGCCAGGAAGAGTTTGTAGAAACGCAAAAAGGCCATCCG
TCAGGATGGCCTTCTGCTTAGTTTGATGCCTGGCAGTTTATGGCGGGCGTCCTGCCCGCCACCCTCCGGG
CCGTTGCTTCACAACGTTCAAATCCGCTCCCGGCGGATTTGTCCTACTCAGGAGAGCGTTCACCGACAAA
CAACAGATAAAACGAAAGGCCCAGTCTTCCGACTGAGCCTTTCGTTTTATTTGATGCCTGGCAGTTCCCT
ACTCTCGCGTTAACGCTAGCATGGATGTTTTCCCAGTCACGACGTTGTAAAACGACGGCCAGTCTTAAGC
TCGGGCCCCAAATAATGATTTTATTTTGACTGATAGTGACCTGTTCGTTGCAACAAATTGATGAGCAATG
CTTTTTTATAATGCCAACTTTGTATACAAAAGTTGTACGTGAGGCTCCGGTGCCCGTCAGTGGGCAGAGC
GCACATCGCCCACAGTCCCCGAGAAGTTGGGGGGAGGGGTCGGCAATTGAACCGGTGCCTAGAGAAGGTG
GCGCGGGGTAAACTGGGAAAGTGATGTCGTGTACTGGCTCCGCCTTTTTCCCGAGGGTGGGGGAGAACCG
TATATAAGTGCAGTAGTCGCCGTGAACGTTCTTTTTCGCAACGGGTTTGCCGCCAGAACACAGGTAAGTG
CCGTGTGTGGTTCCCGCGGGCCTGGCCTCTTTACGGGTTATGGCCCTTGCGTGCCTTGAATTACTTCCAC
CTGGCTGCAGTACGTGATTCTTGATCCCGAGCTTCGGGTTGGAAGTGGGTGGGAGAGTTCGAGGCCTTGC
GCTTAAGGAGCCCCTTCGCCTCGTGCTTGAGTTGAGGCCTGGCCTGGGCGCTGGGGCCGCCGCGTGCGAA
TCTGGTGGCACCTTCGCGCCTGTCTCGCTGCTTTCGATAAGTCTCTAGCCATTTAAAATTTTTGATGACC
TGCTGCGACGCTTTTTTTCTGGCAAGATAGTCTTGTAAATGCGGGCCAAGATCTGCACACTGGTATTTCG
GTTTTTGGGGCCGCGGGCGGCGACGGGGCCCGTGCGTCCCAGCGCACATGTTCGGCGAGGCGGGGCCTGC
GAGCGCGGCCACCGAGAATCGGACGGGGGTAGTCTCAAGCTGGCCGGCCTGCTCTGGTGCCTGGCCTCGC
GCCGCCGTGTATCGCCCCGCCCTGGGCGGCAAGGCTGGCCCGGTCGGCACCAGTTGCGTGAGCGGAAAGA
TGGCCGCTTCCCGGCCCTGCTGCAGGGAGCTCAAAATGGAGGACGCGGCGCTCGGGAGAGCGGGCGGGTG
AGTCACCCACACAAAGGAAAAGGGCCTTTCCGTCCTCAGCCGTCGCTTCATGTGACTCCACGGAGTACCG
GGCGCCGTCCAGGCACCTCGATTAGTTCTCGAGCTTTTGGAGTACGTCGTCTTTAGGTTGGGGGGAGGGG
TTTTATGCGATGGAGTTTCCCCACACTGAGTGGGTGGAGACTGAAGTTAGGCCAGCTTGGCACTTGATGT
AATTCTCCTTGGAATTTGCCCTTTTTGAGTTTGGATCTTGGTTCATTCTCAAGCCTCAGACAGTGGTTCA
AAGTTTTTTTCTTCCATTTCAGGTGTCGTGAGGAATTAGCTTGGTACTAATACGACTCACTATAGGGAGA
CCCAAGCTGGCTAGGTACCCAACTTTTCTATACAAAGTTGGCATTATAAGAAAGCATTGCTTATCAATTT
GTTGCAACGAACAGGTCACTATCAGTCAAAATAAAATCATTATTTGCCATCCAGCTGCAGGGCGGCCGCG
ATATCCCCTATAGTGAGTCGTATTACATGGTCATAGCTGTTTCCTGGCAGCTCTGGCCCGTGTCTCAAAA
TCTCTGATGTTACATTGCACAAGATAAAAATATATCATCATGAACAATAAAACTGTCTGCTTACATAAAC
AGTAATACAAGGGGTGTTATGAGCCATATTCAACGGGAAACGTCGAGGCCGCGATTAAATTCCAACATGG
ATGCTGATTTATATGGGTATAAATGGGCTCGCGATAATGTCGGGCAATCAGGTGCGACAATCTATCGCTT
GTATGGGAAGCCCGATGCGCCAGAGTTGTTTCTGAAACATGGCAAAGGTAGCGTTGCCAATGATGTTACA
GATGAGATGGTCAGACTAAACTGGCTGACGGAATTTATGCCTCTTCCGACCATCAAGCATTTTATCCGTA
CTCCTGATGATGCATGGTTACTCACCACTGCGATCCCCGGAAAAACAGCATTCCAGGTATTAGAAGAATA
TCCTGATTCAGGTGAAAATATTGTTGATGCGCTGGCAGTGTTCCTGCGCCGGTTGCATTCGATTCCTGTT
TGTAATTGTCCTTTTAACAGCGATCGCGTATTTCGTCTCGCTCAGGCGCAATCACGAATGAATAACGGTT
TGGTTGATGCGAGTGATTTTGATGACGAGCGTAATGGCTGGCCTGTTGAACAAGTCTGGAAAGAAATGCA
TAAACTTTTGCCATTCTCACCGGATTCAGTCGTCACTCATGGTGATTTCTCACTTGATAACCTTATTTTT
GACGAGGGGAAATTAATAGGTTGTATTGATGTTGGACGAGTCGGAATCGCAGACCGATACCAGGATCTTG
CCATCCTATGGAACTGCCTCGGTGAGTTTTCTCCTTCATTACAGAAACGGCTTTTTCAAAAATATGGTAT
TGATAATCCTGATATGAATAAATTGCAGTTTCATTTGATGCTCGATGAGTTTTTCTAATCAGAATTGGTT
AATTGGTTGTAACACTGGCAGAGCATTACGCTGACTTGACGGGACGGCGCAAGCTCATGACCAAAATCCC
TTAACGTGAGTTACGCGTCGTTCCACTGAGCGTCAGACCCCGTAGAAAAGATCAAAGGATCTTCTTGAGA
TCCTTTTTTTCTGCGCGTAATCTGCTGCTTGCAAACAAAAAAACCACCGCTACCAGCGGTGGTTTGTTTG
CCGGATCAAGAGCTACCAACTCTTTTTCCGAAGGTAACTGGCTTCAGCAGAGCGCAGATACCAAATACTG
TTCTTCTAGTGTAGCCGTAGTTAGGCCACCACTTCAAGAACTCTGTAGCACCGCCTACATACCTCGCTCT
GCTAATCCTGTTACCAGTGGCTGCTGCCAGTGGCGATAAGTCGTGTCTTACCGGGTTGGACTCAAGACGA
TAGTTACCGGATAAGGCGCAGCGGTCGGGCTGAACGGGGGGTTCGTGCACACAGCCCAGCTTGGAGCGAA
CGACCTACACCGAACTGAGATACCTACAGCGTGAGCTATGAGAAAGCGCCACGCTTCCCGAAGGGAGAAA
GGCGGACAGGTATCCGGTAAGCGGCAGGGTCGGAACAGGAGAGCGCACGAGGGAGCTTCCAGGGGGAAAC
GCCTGGTATCTTTATAGTCCTGTCGGGTTTCGCCACCTCTGACTTGAGCGTCGATTTTTGTGATGCTCGT
CAGGGGGGCGGAGCCTATGGAAAAACGCCAGCAACGCGGCCTTTTTACGGTTCCTGGCCTTTTGCTGGCC
TTTTGCTCACATGTT
Features (pLannotate 1.2.2; 11 found; start..end, strand, type, name):
    121..213     +  CDS            lacI (fragment): lac repressor; lacI; The lac repressor binds to the lac operator to inhibit transcription in E. coli. This inhibition can be relieved by adding lactose or isopropyl-β-D-thiogalactopyranoside (IPTG).
    268..295     -  terminator     rrnB T2 terminator: transcription terminator T2 from the E. coli rrnB gene
    427..470     +  terminator     rrnB T1 terminator: Escherichia coli rrnB; transcription terminator T1 from the E. coli rrnB gene
    517..553     -  CDS            lacZα (fragment): LacZα fragment of β-galactosidase; lacZ fragment
    570..665     +  protein_bind   attL5: mutant version of attL; recombination site for the Gateway® LR reaction LR Clonase™
    673..1851    +  promoter       EF-1α promoter: strong constitutive promoter for human elongation factor EF-1α
   1868..1886    +  promoter       T7 promoter: promoter for bacteriophage T7 RNA polymerase
   1910..2005    -  protein_bind   attL4: mutant version of attL; recombination site for the Gateway® LR reaction LR Clonase™
   2037..2055    -  promoter       T7 promoter: promoter for bacteriophage T7 RNA polymerase
   2189..2998    +  CDS            KanR: aminoglycoside phosphotransferase; aph(3')-Ia; confers resistance to kanamycin in bacteria or G418 (Geneticin®) in eukaryotes
   3145..3733    +  rep_origin     ori: high-copy-number ColE1/pMB1/pBR322/pUC origin of replication
