[The description below was written by a language model from this plasmid's Addgene catalogue record and pLannotate feature annotations shown in this document.]
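Description:
JZ901: pMVP (L5-L4) EF1a promoter is a Gateway entry plasmid from the pMVP modular cloning platform, built on the Invitrogen pDONR221 P5-P4 donor backbone. It is not an expression vector in its own right. It serves as a bacterial carrier for one interchangeable part, intended for 4-component MultiSite Gateway Pro assembly. The sequenced plasmid is 3,795 nt, consistent with the recorded backbone and insert sizes. It is maintained in E. coli at high copy through a ColE1/pUC-type origin and selected with kanamycin via the aph(3')-Ia KanR gene. The rrnB T1 and T2 terminators upstream of the cloning region are standard pDONR elements that shield the insert from read-through transcription. The short lacI and lacZα matches are only fragmentary backbone remnants, not functional genes.

The payload is the EF-1α promoter, a strong constitutive promoter derived from the human elongation factor 1α gene. It is annotated across about 1.18 kb of the 1,241 bp insert, which the catalogue lists as synthetic. It is flanked by attL5 on the upstream side and attL4, in reverse orientation, on the downstream side. In an LR Clonase reaction, these mutant attL sites recombine only with their matching attR partners, so the promoter is placed in a fixed position and orientation relative to the other entry modules and the destination vector. One T7 promoter lies between the EF-1α promoter and attL4, and a second sits in the backbone just outside attL4. The plasmid is typically used to supply the EF1a promoter module when building custom transgene expression vectors, and the associated publication also describes dCas9-based epigenome editing constructs. The other modules and the destination vectors are not specified in this record.
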