Addgene plasmid #121727: JZ901: pMVP (L5-L4) EF1a promoter
Purpose: pMVP L5-L4 entry plasmid, contains EF1a promoter for 4-component MultiSite Gateway Pro assembly
Depositing lab: Christopher Newgard. Depositing organization: Duke University. Publication: Creation of versatile cloning platforms for transgene expression and dCas9-based epigenome editing. Haldeman JM, Conway AE, Arlotto ME, Slentz DH, Muoio DM, Becker TC, Newgard CB. Nucleic Acids Res. 2018 Dec 27. pii: 5264291. doi: 10.1093/nar/gky1286. PubMed 30590691.
Backbone
  Vector backbone: pDONR221 P5-P4
  Backbone manufacturer: Invitrogen
  Backbone size w/o insert (bp): 2554
  Vector type: Synthetic Biology ; pMVP Gateway Entry Plasmid
Growth in bacteria
  Bacterial resistance: Kanamycin, 50 μg/mL
  Growth temperature: 37°C
  Growth strain: DH5alpha
  Copy number: High Copy
Gene/Insert
  Gene/Insert name: EF1a promoter
  Species: Synthetic
  Insert size (bp): 1241
  Cloning method: Gateway Cloning
  Sequencing primers: 5′ M13F; 3′ M13R
Terms and licenses: Academic/Nonprofit Terms; Industry Terms: Not Available to Industry
How to cite: JZ901: pMVP (L5-L4) EF1a promoter was a gift from Christopher Newgard (Addgene plasmid # 121727 ; http://n2t.net/addgene:121727 ; RRID:Addgene_121727)
